Addgene plasmid #101822: pCRRNA-G20-R20
Purpose: Repress mCherry and GFP independently, with different strengths
Depositing lab: David Bikard & Sven van Teeffelen. Depositing organization: Institut Pasteur. Publication: Tuning dCas9's ability to block transcription enables robust, noiseless knockdown of bacterial genes. Vigouroux A, Oldewurtel E, Cui L, Bikard D, van Teeffelen S. Mol Syst Biol. 2018 Mar 8;14(3):e7899. PubMed 29519933.
Backbone
  Vector backbone: pCRRNAcos
  Backbone size w/o insert (bp): 2870
  Vector type: CRISPR, Synthetic Biology
Growth in bacteria
  Bacterial resistance: Kanamycin, 50 μg/mL
  Growth temperature: 37°C
  Growth strain: DH5alpha
  Copy number: High Copy
Gene/Insert
  Gene/Insert name: crRNAs targeting GFP and mCherry
  gRNA/shRNA sequence: sfGFP crRNA: CCTTCACCTTCACCACGAACAGAGAATTTG; mCherry crRNA: AGTTTGGCGGTCTGGGTGCCTTCATACGGA
  Species: Synthetic
  Promoter: Spy 1049
  Cloning method: Restriction Enzyme; 5′ cloning site Unknown (unknown if destroyed); 3′ cloning site Unknown (unknown if destroyed)
  Sequencing primers: 5′ TTACTTTGCAGGGCTTCCCAACC; 3′ TTTGATGCCTCTAGCACGCG
Terms and licenses: Academic/Nonprofit Terms; Industry Terms: Not Available to Industry
How to cite: pCRRNA-G20-R20 was a gift from David Bikard & Sven van Teeffelen (Addgene plasmid # 101822 ; http://n2t.net/addgene:101822 ; RRID:Addgene_101822)
