[The description below was written by a language model from this plasmid's Addgene catalogue record and pLannotate feature annotations shown in this document.]
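Description:
pCRRNA-G20-R20 is a small (about 2.9 kb) bacterial CRISPR array plasmid built on the pCRRNAcos backbone and intended for dCas9-based transcriptional knockdown in bacteria. It is propagated in E. coli at high copy from a ColE1/pUC-type origin and selected with kanamycin through the neo (nptII) aminoglycoside phosphotransferase gene, which is preceded by a short remnant of the Tn5 transposase coding sequence and followed by the lambda t0 terminator. The backbone also carries a fragment of the lambda cos site, an element that in intact form allows a plasmid to be packaged into phage lambda particles.

The payload is a minimal Streptococcus pyogenes-type CRISPR array. A native crRNA leader, with the promoter recorded as Spy 1049, is followed by three 36 bp direct repeats. The repeats bracket two 30 bp spacers, one directed against sfGFP and one against mCherry. An annotated S. pyogenes tracrRNA lies downstream of the array, so the plasmid supplies both RNA components needed to process and load the two crRNAs. An rrnB T1 terminator in the opposite orientation sits upstream of the leader, probably insulating the array from neighbouring transcription. No Cas9 or dCas9 gene is annotated, so the protein must be supplied by the host strain or by another construct.

The stated purpose is to repress mCherry and GFP independently and with different strengths. This fits the associated work on tuning dCas9's ability to block transcription. The "G20-R20" name may denote the degree of guide–target complementarity for each reporter, although the record does not define it.
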