Features (pLannotate 1.2.2; 11 found; start..end, strand, type, name):
    166..285     +  CDS            tnpA (fragment): TN5P_ECOLX - Also known as tnp. Experimental evidence at protein level: Swiss-Prot protein existence level 1. Mediates transposition of transposon Tn5 by a 'cut and paste' mechanism. First, the monomeric transposase binds the 19 bp inverted DNA repeats flanking the transposon. Then, dimerization of the DNA- bound transposase creates a synaptic DNA complex. After nicking of the first DNA strand, excision of the transposon proceeds through a series of intermediates. The transposase then mediates the insertion of the transposon at a new site by strand transfer. The activity of the wild- type tran
    317..1108    +  CDS            neo: KKA2_KLEPN - Also known as kan, nptII. Experimental evidence at protein level: Swiss-Prot protein existence level 1. Resistance to kanamycin, neomycin, paromomycin, ribostamycin, butirosin and gentamicin B. From Klebsiella pneumoniae.
   1142..1236    +  terminator     lambda t0 terminator: transcription terminator from phage lambda
   1324..1912    +  rep_origin     ori: high-copy-number ColE1/pMB1/pBR322/pUC origin of replication
   2059..2282    +  misc_feature   cos (fragment): lambda cos site; allows packaging into phage lambda particles
   2297..2383    -  terminator     rrnB T1 terminator: Escherichia coli rrnB; transcription terminator T1 from the E. coli rrnB gene
   2413..2544    +  misc_feature   crRNA leader: crRNA leader sequence for the Streptococcus pyogenes CRISPR/Cas system
   2545..2580    +  repeat_region  DR: direct repeat for the Streptococcus pyogenes CRISPR/Cas system
   2611..2646    +  repeat_region  DR: direct repeat for the Streptococcus pyogenes CRISPR/Cas system
   2677..2712    +  repeat_region  DR: direct repeat for the Streptococcus pyogenes CRISPR/Cas system
   2833..2911    +  misc_RNA       tracrRNA: trans-activating CRISPR RNA for the Streptococcus pyogenes CRISPR/Cas9 system
>Addgene plasmid #101822 | pCRRNA-G20-R20 | addgene full sequence | sequence record 197187 | Addgene NGS Result
TGACTGCAAACCAAAAAAACAAGCGCTTTCAAAACGCTTGTTTTATCATTTTTAGGGAAATTAATCTCTT
AATCCTTTTATCATTCTACATTTAGGCGCTGCCATCTTAAGACGAAAGGGCCTCGTGATACGCCTATTTT
TATAGGTTAATGTCATGATAATAATGGTTTCTTAGACGTCGGAATTGCCAGCTGGGGCGCCCTCTGGTAA
GGTTGGGAAGCCCTGCAAAGTAAACTGGATGGCTTTCTTGCCGCCAAGGATCTGATGGCGCAGGGGATCA
AGATCTGATCAAGAGACAGGATGAGGATCGTTTCGCATGATTGAACAAGATGGATTGCACGCAGGTTCTC
CGGCCGCTTGGGTGGAGAGGCTATTCGGCTATGACTGGGCACAACAGACAATCGGCTGCTCTGATGCCGC
CGTGTTCCGGCTGTCAGCGCAGGGGCGCCCGGTTCTTTTTGTCAAGACCGACCTGTCCGGTGCCCTGAAT
GAACTGCAGGACGAGGCAGCGCGGCTATCGTGGCTGGCCACGACGGGCGTTCCTTGCGCAGCTGTGCTCG
ACGTTGTCACTGAAGCGGGAAGGGACTGGCTGCTATTGGGCGAAGTGCCGGGGCAGGATCTCCTGTCATC
TCACCTTGCTCCTGCCGAGAAAGTATCCATCATGGCTGATGCAATGCGGCGGCTGCATACGCTTGATCCG
GCTACCTGCCCATTCGACCACCAAGCGAAACATCGCATCGAGCGAGCACGTACTCGGATGGAAGCCGGTC
TTGTCGATCAGGATGATCTGGACGAAGAGCATCAGGGGCTCGCGCCAGCCGAACTGTTCGCCAGGCTCAA
GGCGCGCATGCCCGACGGCGAGGATCTCGTCGTGACCCATGGCGATGCCTGCTTGCCGAATATCATGGTG
GAAAATGGCCGCTTTTCTGGATTCATCGACTGTGGCCGGCTGGGTGTGGCGGACCGCTATCAGGACATAG
CGTTGGCTACCCGTGATATTGCTGAAGAGCTTGGCGGCGAATGGGCTGACCGCTTCCTCGTGCTTTACGG
TATCGCCGCTCCCGATTCGCAGCGCATCGCCTTCTATCGCCTTCTTGACGAGTTCTTCTGAGCGGGACTC
TGGGGTTCGAGAGCTCGCTTGGACTCCTGTTGATAGATCCAGTAATGACCTCAGAACTCCATCTGGATTT
GTTCAGAACGCTCGGTTGCCGCCGGGCGTTTTTTATTGGTGAGAATCCAAGCACTAGTCATGACCAAAAT
CCCTTAACGTGAGTTTTCGTTCCACTGAGCGTCAGACCCCGTAGAAAAGATCAAAGGATCTTCTTGAGAT
CCTTTTTTTCTGCGCGTAATCTGCTGCTTGCAAACAAAAAAACCACCGCTACCAGCGGTGGTTTGTTTGC
CGGATCAAGAGCTACCAACTCTTTTTCCGAAGGTAACTGGCTTCAGCAGAGCGCAGATACCAAATACTGT
CCTTCTAGTGTAGCCGTAGTTAGGCCACCACTTCAAGAACTCTGTAGCACCGCCTACATACCTCGCTCTG
CTAATCCTGTTACCAGTGGCTGCTGCCAGTGGCGATAAGTCGTGTCTTACCGGGTTGGACTCAAGACGAT
AGTTACCGGATAAGGCGCAGCGGTCGGGCTGAACGGGGGGTTCGTGCACACAGCCCAGCTTGGAGCGAAC
GACCTACACCGAACTGAGATACCTACAGCGTGAGCTATGAGAAAGCGCCACGCTTCCCGAAGGGAGAAAG
GCGGACAGGTATCCGGTAAGCGGCAGGGTCGGAACAGGAGAGCGCACGAGGGAGCTTCCAGGGGGAAACG
CCTGGTATCTTTATAGTCCTGTCGGGTTTCGCCACCTCTGACTTGAGCGTCGATTTTTGTGATGCTCGTC
AGGGGGGCGGAGCCTATGGAAAAACGCCAGCAACGCGGCCTTTTTACGGTTCCTGGCCTTTTGCTGGCCT
TTTGCTCACATGTTCTTTCCTGCGTTATCCCCTGATTCTGTGGATAACCGTATTACCGCCTTTGAGTGAG
CTGATACCGCTCGCCGCAGCCGAACGCCCCAAAAAGCCTCGCTTTCAGCACCTGTCGTTTCCTTTCTTTT
CAGAGGGTATTTTAAATAAAAACATTAAGTTATGACGAAGAAGAACGGAAACGCCTTAAACCGGAAAATT
TTCATAAATAGCGAAAACCCGCGAGGTCGCCGCCCCGTAACCTGTCGGATCACCGGAAGGGACCCGTAAA
GTGATAATGATTATCATCTACATATCACAACGTGCGTGGAGGGTCTAGGGCGGCGGATTTGTCCTACTCA
GGAGAGCGTTCACCGACAAACAACAGATAAAACGAAAGGCCCAGTCTTTCGACTGAGCCTTTCGTTTTAT
TTGATGCCTCTAGCACGCGTACCATGGGATCCTATTTCTTAATAACTAAAAATATGGTATAATACTCTTA
ATAAATGCAGTAATACAGGGGCTTTTCAAGACTGAAGTCTAGCTGAGACAAATAGTGCGATTACGAAATT
TTTTAGACAAAAATAGTCTACGAGGTTTTAGAGCTATGCTGTTTTGAATGGTCCCAAAACCCTTCACCTT
CACCACGAACAGAGAATTTGGTTTTAGAGCTATGCTGTTTTGAATGGTCCCAAAACAGTTTGGCGGTCTG
GGTGCCTTCATACGGAGTTTTAGAGCTATGCTGTTTTGAATGGTCCCAAAACTTCAGCACACTGAGACTT
GTTGAGTTGAATTCATGAGTATTAAGTATTGTTTTATGGCTGATAAATTTCTTTGAATTTCTCCTTGATT
ATTTGTTATAAAAGTTATAAAATAATCTTGTTGGAACCATTCAAAACAGCATAGCAAGTTAAAATAAGGC
TAGTCCGTTATCAACTTGAAAAAGTGGCACCGAGTCGGTGCTTTTTTTGATACTTCTATTCTACTC
